Addgene plasmid #91353: pHH0103_TRIO-1/2
Purpose: Protein expression and purification of human SH3 domain construct TRIO-1/2
Depositing lab: Sachdev Sidhu. Depositing organization: University of Toronto. Publication: Comprehensive Analysis of the Human SH3 Domain Family Reveals a Wide Variety of Non-canonical Specificities. Teyra J, Huang H, Jain S, Guan X, Dong A, Liu Y, Tempel W, Min J, Tong Y, Kim PM, Bader GD, Sidhu SS. Structure. 2017 Oct 3;25(10):1598-1610.e3. doi: 10.1016/j.str.2017.07.017. Epub 2017 Sep 7. PubMed 28890361.
Backbone
  Vector backbone: pHH0103
  Vector type: Bacterial Expression
Growth in bacteria
  Bacterial resistance: Ampicillin, 100 μg/mL
  Growth temperature: 37°C
  Growth strain: DH5alpha
  Copy number: Low Copy
Gene/Insert
  Gene/Insert name: TRIO-1/2
  Species: H. sapiens (human)
  Insert size (bp): 239
  Entrez Gene: TRIO (a.k.a. ARHGEF23, MEBAS, MRD44, MRD63, tgat)
  Cloning method: Restriction Enzyme; 5′ cloning site Sfi1 (unknown if destroyed); 3′ cloning site Not1 (unknown if destroyed)
Terms and licenses: Academic/Nonprofit Terms; Industry Terms: Not Available to Industry
How to cite: pHH0103_TRIO-1/2 was a gift from Sachdev Sidhu (Addgene plasmid # 91353 ; http://n2t.net/addgene:91353 ; RRID:Addgene_91353)
