[The description below was written by a language model from this plasmid's Addgene catalogue record and pLannotate feature annotations shown in this document.]
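Description:
pHH0103_TRIO-1/2 is a 6,930 nt bacterial expression plasmid built on the pHH0103 backbone for producing and purifying an SH3 domain construct from human TRIO, a protein also known as ARHGEF23. The "1/2" in the name presumably marks the first of TRIO's two SH3 domains, though the record does not say so. The plasmid is propagated in E. coli under ampicillin selection provided by a TEM-type bla gene with its own promoter. It replicates from a ColE1/pMB1-type origin and carries the pBR322 bom region. An f1 phage origin is also present, and it appears to interrupt the rop gene, which is annotated only as two fragments on either side of it. The catalogue lists the plasmid as low copy.

Expression is driven by the strong hybrid tac promoter followed by a lac operator. A plasmid-borne lacI gene under the up-mutated lacIq promoter supplies ample repressor, so transcription stays off until it is induced with IPTG. Downstream of the operator lie a 6xHis tag and the Schistosoma japonicum glutathione S-transferase coding sequence. The 239 bp TRIO insert, cloned between SfiI and NotI sites, is not itself annotated, but it most likely occupies the unannotated gap between GST and the fd terminator. That position would yield a His-GST–SH3 fusion that can be purified on either nickel or glutathione resin.

Beyond the terminator are fragments of M13 gene III and of the tetracycline resistance gene. These look like remnants of a phagemid ancestor rather than functional parts of the expression cassette. The construct belongs to a set made for a systematic analysis of binding specificities across the human SH3 domain family.
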