Features (pLannotate 1.2.2; 20 found; start..end, strand, type, name):
     74..151     +  promoter       lacIq promoter: lacI (mutant); In the lacIq allele, a single base change in the promoter boosts expression of the lacI gene about 10-fold.
    152..1234    +  CDS            lacI: lac repressor; lacI; The lac repressor binds to the lac operator to inhibit transcription in E. coli. This inhibition can be relieved by adding lactose or isopropyl-β-D-thiogalactopyranoside (IPTG).
   1247..1268    +  protein_bind   CAP binding site: CAP binding activates transcription in the presence of cAMP. E. coli catabolite activator protein
   1287..1304    +  promoter       tet promoter (fragment): E. coli promoter for tetracycline efflux protein gene
   1477..1505    +  promoter       tac promoter: strong E. coli promoter; hybrid between the trp and lac UV5 promoters
   1513..1529    +  protein_bind   lac operator: The lac repressor binds to the lac operator to inhibit transcription in E. coli. This inhibition can be relieved by adding lactose or isopropyl-β-D-thiogalactopyranoside (IPTG). lac repressor encoded by lacI
   1614..1631    +  CDS            6xHis: 6xHis affinity tag
   1647..2300    +  CDS            GST26_SCHJA: Experimental evidence at protein level: Swiss-Prot protein existence level 1. GST isoenzymes appear to play a central role in the parasite detoxification system. Other functions are also suspected including a role in increasing the solubility of haematin in the parasite gut. From Schistosoma japonicum (Blood fluke).
   2601..2648    +  terminator     fd terminator (sequence withheld): central terminator from bacteriophage fd (Otsuka and Kunisawa, 1982)
   2653..2865    +  CDS            M13 gene III (fragment) (sequence partly withheld): pIII; III; minor coat protein
   2880..3350    +  CDS            M13 gene III (fragment) (sequence partly withheld): pIII; III; minor coat protein
   3372..3442    +  CDS            TcR (fragment): tetracycline efflux protein; tet; confers resistance to tetracycline
   3684..4064    -  CDS            YPB1_ECOLX: Protein predicted: Swiss-Prot protein existence level 4. From Escherichia coli.
   4081..4232    +  CDS            rop (fragment): Rop protein, which maintains plasmids at low copy number; rop
   4268..4696    -  rep_origin     f1 ori (sequence partly withheld): f1 bacteriophage origin of replication; arrow indicates direction of (+) strand synthesis
   4705..4744    +  CDS            rop (fragment): Rop protein, which maintains plasmids at low copy number; rop
   4846..4986    +  misc_feature   bom: basis of mobility region from pBR322
   5172..5759    -  rep_origin     ori: high-copy-number ColE1/pMB1/pBR322/pUC origin of replication
   5933..6790    -  CDS            bla: BLAT_ECOLX - Experimental evidence at protein level: Swiss-Prot protein existence level 1. TEM-type are the most prevalent beta-lactamases in enterobacteria; they hydrolyze the beta-lactam bond in susceptible beta-lactam antibiotics, thus conferring resistance to penicillins and cephalosporins. TEM-3 and TEM-4 are capable of hydrolyzing cefotaxime and ceftazidime. TEM-5 is capable of hydrolyzing ceftazidime. TEM-6 is capable of hydrolyzing ceftazidime and aztreonam. TEM-8/CAZ-2, TEM- 16/CAZ-7 and TEM-24/CAZ-6 are markedly active against ceftazidime. IRT- 4 shows resistance to beta-lactamase in
   6791..6895    -  promoter       AmpR promoter: bla
>Addgene plasmid #91353 | pHH0103_TRIO-1/2 | addgene full sequence | sequence record 191906 | Addgene NGS Result
AAACCATTATTATCATGACATTAACCTATAAAAATAGGCGTATCACGAGGCCCTTTCGTCTTCAAGAATT
CCCGACACCATCGAATGGTGCAAAACCTTTCGCGGTATGGCATGATAGCGCCCGGAAGAGAGTCAATTCA
GGGTGGTGAATGTGAAACCAGTAACGTTATACGATGTCGCAGAGTATGCCGGTGTCTCTTATCAGACCGT
TTCCCGCGTGGTGAACCAGGCCAGCCACGTTTCTGCGAAAACGCGGGAAAAAGTGGAAGCGGCGATGGCG
GAGCTGAATTACATTCCCAACCGCGTGGCACAACAACTGGCGGGCAAACAGTCGTTGCTGATTGGCGTTG
CCACCTCCAGTCTGGCCCTGCACGCGCCGTCGCAAATTGTCGCGGCGATTAAATCTCGCGCCGATCAACT
GGGTGCCAGCGTGGTGGTGTCGATGGTAGAACGAAGCGGCGTCGAAGCCTGTAAAGCGGCGGTGCACAAT
CTTCTCGCGCAACGCGTCAGTGGGCTGATCATTAACTATCCGCTGGATGACCAGGATGCCATTGCTGTGG
AAGCTGCCTGCACTAATGTTCCGGCGTTATTTCTTGATGTCTCTGACCAGACACCCATCAACAGTATTAT
TTTCTCCCATGAAGACGGTACGCGACTGGGCGTGGAGCATCTGGTCGCATTGGGTCACCAGCAAATCGCG
CTGTTAGCGGGCCCATTAAGTTCTGTCTCGGCGCGTCTGCGTCTGGCTGGCTGGCATAAATATCTCACTC
GCAATCAAATTCAGCCGATAGCGGAACGGGAAGGCGACTGGAGTGCCATGTCCGGTTTTCAACAAACCAT
GCAAATGCTGAATGAGGGCATCGTTCCCACTGCGATGCTGGTTGCCAACGATCAGATGGCGCTGGGCGCA
ATGCGCGCCATTACCGAGTCCGGGCTGCGCGTTGGTGCGGATATCTCGGTAGTGGGATACGACGATACCG
AAGACAGCTCATGTTATATCCCGCCGTTAACCACCATCAAACAGGATTTTCGCCTGCTGGGGCAAACCAG
CGTGGACCGCTTGCTGCAACTCTCTCAGGGCCAGGCGGTGAAGGGCAATCAGCTGTTGCCCGTCTCACTG
GTGAAAAGAAAAACCACCCTGGCGCCCAATACGCAAACCGCCTCTCCCCGCGCGTTGGCCGATTCATTAA
TGCAGCTGGCACGACAGGTTTCCCGACTGGAAAGCGGGCAGTGAGCGCAACGCAATTAATGTAAGTTAGC
TCACTCATTAGGCACAATTCTCATGTTTGACAGCTTATCATCGACTGCACGGTGCACCAATGCTTCTGGC
GTCAGGCAGCCATCGGAAGCTGTGGTATGGCTGTGCAGGTCGTAAATCACTGCATAATTCGTGTCGCTCA
AGGCGCACTCCCGTTCTGGATAATGTTTTTTGCGCCGACATCATAACGGTTCTGGCAAATATTCTGAAAT
GAGCTGTTGACAATTAATCATCGGCTCGTATAATGTGTGGAATTGTGAGCGGATAACAATTTCACACAGG
AAACAGCCAGTCCGTTTAGGTGTTTTCACGAGCACTTCACCAACAAGGACCATAGATTATGAAAATCGAA
GAACACCATCACCATCACCATTCCAGCGGTAAGCTTATGTCCCCTATACTAGGTTATTGGAAAATTAAGG
GCCTTGTGCAACCCACTCGACTTCTTTTGGAATATCTTGAAGAAAAATATGAAGAGCATTTGTATGAGCG
CGATGAAGGTGATAAATGGCGAAACAAAAAGTTTGAATTGGGTTTGGAGTTTCCCAATCTTCCTTATTAT
ATTGATGGTGATGTTAAATTAACACAGTCTATGGCCATCATACGTTATATAGCTGACAAGCACAACATGT
TGGGTGGTTGTCCAAAAGAGCGTGCAGAGATTTCAATGCTTGAAGGAGCGGTTTTGGATATTAGATACGG
TGTTTCGAGAATTGCATATAGTAAAGACTTTGAAACTCTCAAAGTTGATTTTCTTAGCAAGCTACCTGAA
ATGCTGAAAATGTTCGAAGATCGTTTATGTCATAAAACATATTTAAATGGTGATCATGTAACCCATCCTG
ACTTCATGTTGTATGACGCTCTTGATGTTGTTTTATACATGGACCCAATGTGCCTGGATGCGTTCCCAAA
ATTAGTTTGTTTTAAAAAACGTATTGAAGCTATCCCACAAATTGATAAGTACTTGAAATCCAGCAAGTAT
ATAGCATGGCCTTTGCAGGGCTGGCAAGCCACGTTTGGTGGTGGCGACCATCCTCCAAAATCGGATCTGG
AAGTTCTGTTCCAGGGGCCCCTGTCCAGCGGTCTGGTTCCGCGTGGTTCCGGTACCGCGGCCCAGCCGGC
CATGGCCCAGGGCGCGCTGGAACTGACCGTCGTCATTCATGATTTCACCGCCTGCAATTCCAATGAACTG
ACCATTCGTCGTGGTCAAACCGTTGAAGTTCTGGAACGTCCGCATGATAAACCAGATTGGTGTCTCGTTC
GTACCACTGATCGTTCTCCAGCAGCAGAAGGTTTAGTTCCATGTGGTTCCCTGTGTATTGCCCATGCGGC
CGCATA
[142 nt withheld, positions 2597-2738]
C
[98 nt withheld, positions 2740-2837]
AGTTTGTACTGGTGACGAAACTCAGTGTCTAGCTAGAGTGGC
[149 nt withheld, positions 2880-3028]
T
[41 nt withheld, positions 3030-3070]
T
[62 nt withheld, positions 3072-3133]
A
[35 nt withheld, positions 3135-3169]
CCTCCCTCAATCGGTTGAATGTCGCCCTTTTGTCTTTGGCGCTGGTAAACCATATGAA
[86 nt withheld, positions 3228-3313]
T
[54 nt withheld, positions 3315-3368]
CTAGCGCCGCCCTATACCTTGTCTGCCTCCCCGCGTTGCGTCGCGGTGCATGGAGCCGGGCCACCTCGAC
CTGAATGGAAGCCGGCGGCACCTCGCTAACGGATTCACCACTCCAAGAATTGGAGCCAATCAATTCTTGC
GGAGAACTGTGAATGCGCAAACCAACCCTTGGCAGAACATATCCATCGCGTCCGCCATCTCCAGCAGCCG
CACGCGGCGCATCTCGGGCAGCGTTGGGTCCTGGCCACGGGTGCGCATGATCGTGCTCCTGTCGTTGAGG
ACCCGGCTAGGCTGGCGGGGTTGCCTTACTGGTTAGCAGAATGAATCACCGATACGCGAGCGAACGTGAA
GCGACTGCTGCTGCAAAACGTCTGCGACCTGAGCAACAACATGAATGGTCTTCGGTTTCCGTGTTTCGTA
AAGTCTGGAAACGCGGAAGTCAGCGCCCTGCACCATTATGTTCCGGATCTGCATCGCAGGATGCTGCTGG
CTACCCTGTGGAACACCTACATCTGTATTAACGAAGCGCTGGCATTGACCCTGAGTGATTTTTCTCTGGT
CCCGCCGCATCCATACCGCCAGTTGTTTACCCTCACAACGTTCCAGTAACCGGGCATGTTCATCATCAGT
AACCCGTATCGTGAGCATCCTCTCTCGTTTCATCGGTATCATTACCCCCATGAACAGAAATCCCCCTTAC
ACGGAGGCATCAGTGACCAAACAGGAAAAAACCGCCCTTAACATGGCCCGCTTTATCAGAAGCCAGACAT
TAACGCTTCTGGAGAAACTCAACGAGCTGGACGCGGATGAACAGGCAGACATCTGTGAATCGCTTCACGA
CCACGCTGATGAGCTTTACCGCAGGATCCGCGAAATTGTAAGCGTTAATATTTTGTTAAAATTCGCGTTA
AATTTTTGTTAAATCAGCTCATTTTTTAACCAATAGGCCGAAATCGGCAAAATCCCTTATAAATCAAAAG
AATAGACCGAGATAGGGT
[37 nt withheld, positions 4367-4403]
AAAGAACGTGGACTCCAACGTCAAAGG
[49 nt withheld, positions 4431-4479]
T
[91 nt withheld, positions 4481-4571]
G
[124 nt withheld, positions 4573-4696]
CGCGGATCCTGCCTCGCGCGTTTCGGTGATGACGGTGAAAACCTCTGACACATGCAGCTCCCGGAGACGG
TCACAGCTTGTCTGTAAGCGGATGCCGGGAGCAGACAAGCCCGTCAGGGCGCGTCAGCGGGTGTTGGCGG
GTGTCGGGGCGCAGCCATGACCCAGTCACGTAGCGATAGCGGAGTGTATACTGGCTTAACTATGCGGCAT
CAGAGCAGATTGTACTGAGAGTGCACCATATGCGGTGTGAAATACCGCACAGATGCGTAAGGAGAAAATA
CCGCATCAGGCGCTCTTCCGCTTCCTCGCTCACTGACTCGCTGCGCTCGGTCGTTCGGCTGCGGCGAGCG
GTATCAGCTCACTCAAAGGCGGTAATACGGTTATCCACAGAATCAGGGGATAACGCAGGAAAGAACATGT
GAGCAAAAGGCCAGCAAAAGGCCAGGAACCGTAAAAAGGCCGCGTTGCTGGCGTTTTTCCATAGGCTCCG
CCCCCCTGACGAGCATCACAAAAATCGACGCTCAAGTCAGAGGTGGCGAAACCCGACAGGACTATAAAGA
TACCAGGGTTTCCCCCTGGAAGCTCCCTCGTGCGCTCTCCTGTTCCGACCCTGCCGCTTACCGGATACCT
GTCCGCCTTTCTCCCTTCGGGAAGCGTGGCGCTTTCTCATAGCTCACGCTGTAGGTATCTCAGTTCGGTG
TAGGTCGTTCGCTCCAAGCTGGGCTGTGTGCACGAACCCCCCGTTCAGCCCGACCGCTGCGCCTTATCCG
GTAACTATCGTCTTGAGTCCAACCCGGTAAGACACGACTTATCGCCACTGGCAGCAGCCACTGGTAACAG
GATTAGCAGAGCGAGGTATGTAGGCGGTGCTACAGAGTTCTTGAAGTGGTGGCCTAACTACGGCTACACT
AGAAGGACAGTATTTGGTATCTGCGCTCTGCTGAAGCCAGTTACCTTCGGAAAAAGAGTTGGTAGCTCTT
GATCCGGCAAACAAACCACCGCTGGTAGCGGTGGTTTTTTTGTTTGCAAGCAGCAGATTACGCGCAGAAA
AAAAGGATCTCAAGAAGATCCTTTGATCTTTTCTACGGGGTCTGACGCTCAGTGGAACGAAAACTCACGT
TAAGGGATTTTGGTCATGAGATTATCAAAAAGGATCTTCACCTAGATCCTTTTAAATTAAAAATGAAGTT
TTAAATCAATCTAAAGTATATATGAGTAAACTTGGTCTGACAGTTACCAATGCTTAATCAGTGAGGCACC
TATCTCAGCGATCTGTCTATTTCGTTCATCCATAGTTGCCTGACTCCCCGTCGTGTAGATAACTACGATA
CGGGAGGGCTTACCATCTGGCCCCAGTGCTGCAATGATACCGCGAGACCCACGCTCACCGGCTCCAGATT
TATCAGCAATAAACCAGCCAGCCGGAAGGGCCGAGCGCAGAAGTGGTCCTGCAACTTTATCCGCCTCCAT
CCAGTCTATTAATTGTTGCCGGGAAGCTAGAGTAAGTAGTTCGCCAGTTAATAGTTTGCGCAACGTTGTT
GCCATTGCTGCAGGCATCGTGGTGTCACGCTCGTCGTTTGGTATGGCTTCATTCAGCTCCGGTTCCCAAC
GATCAAGGCGAGTTACATGATCCCCCATATTGTGCAAAAAAGCGGTTAGCTCCTTCGGTCCTCCGATCGT
TGTCAGAAGTAAGTTGGCCGCAGTGTTATCACTCATGGTTATGGCAGCACTGCATAATTCTCTTACTGTC
ATGCCATCCGTAAGATGCTTTTCTGTGACTGGTGAGTACTCAACCAAGTCATTCTGAGAATAGTGTATGC
GGCGACCGAGTTGCTCTTGCCCGGCGTCAACACGGGATAATACCGCGCCACATAGCAGAACTTTAAAAGT
GCTCATCATTGGAAAACGTTCTTCGGGGCGAAAACTCTCAAGGATCTTACCGCTGTTGAGATCCAGTTCG
ATGTAACCCACTCGTGCACCCAACTGATCTTCAGCATCTTTTACTTTCACCAGCGTTTCTGGGTGAGCAA
AAACAGGAAGGCAAAATGCCGCAAAAAAGGGAATAAGGGCGACACGGAAATGTTGAATACTCATACTCTT
CCTTTTTCAATATTATTGAAGCATTTATCAGGGTTATTGTCTCATGAGCGGATACATATTTGAATGTATT
TAGAAAAATAAACAAATAGGGGTTCCGCGCACATTTCCCCGAAAAGTGCCACCTGACGTCTAAG
