>Addgene plasmid #91353 | pHH0103_TRIO-1/2 | depositor partial sequence | sequence record 175841 | insert sequence
GGTACCGAATTCGGATCCGCGCGCTGGAACTGACCGTCGTCATTCATGATTTCACCGCCTGCAATTCCAA
TGAACTGACCATTCGTCGTGGTCAAACCGTTGAAGTTCTGGAACGTCCGCATGATAAACCAGATTGGTGT
CTCGTTCGTACCACTGATCGTTCTCCAGCAGCAGAAGGTTTAGTTCCATGTGGTTCCCTGTGTATTGCCC
ATGCGGCCGCTAGCTAAGTCGACGAGCTC
